Addgene plasmid #164048: pcDNA-NES-PhoCl2f-mCherry
Purpose: Optogenetic control of protein localization by PhoCl2f
Depositing lab: Robert Campbell. Publication: Photocleavable proteins that undergo fast and efficient dissociation. Lu X, Wen Y, Zhang S, Zhang W, Chen Y, Shen Y, Lemieux MJ, Campbell RE. Chem Sci. 2021 May 31;12(28):9658-9672. doi: 10.1039/d1sc01059j. eCollection 2021 Jul 21. PubMed 34349937.
Backbone
  Vector backbone: pcDNA3.1+
  Backbone size w/o insert (bp): 5350
  Total vector size (bp): 6892
  Vector type: Mammalian Expression
  Selectable markers: Neomycin (select with G418)
Growth in bacteria
  Bacterial resistance: Ampicillin, 100 μg/mL
  Growth temperature: 37°C
  Growth strain: DH5alpha
  Copy number: High Copy
Gene/Insert
  Gene/Insert name: NES-PhoCl2f-mCherry
  Insert size (bp): 1542
  Promoter: CMV promotor
  Tag / fusion protein: kozak sequence (N terminal on insert)
  Cloning method: Gibson Cloning
  Sequencing primers: 5′ CG CAAATGGGCG GTAGGCGTG; 3′ CCTCGACTG TGCCTTCTA
Terms and licenses: Academic/Nonprofit Terms; Industry Terms: Not Available to Industry
Depositor comments: Please visit https://www.biorxiv.org/content/10.1101/2020.12.10.419556v1 for bioRxiv preprint.
How to cite: pcDNA-NES-PhoCl2f-mCherry was a gift from Robert Campbell (Addgene plasmid # 164048 ; http://n2t.net/addgene:164048 ; RRID:Addgene_164048)
