[The description below was written by a language model from this plasmid's Addgene catalogue record and pLannotate feature annotations shown in this document.]
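Description:
pcDNA-NES-PhoCl2f-mCherry is a mammalian expression plasmid built on the pcDNA3.1+ backbone, about 6.9 kb in total with an insert of roughly 1.5 kb introduced by Gibson assembly. It is maintained in E. coli at high copy through a ColE1/pUC-type origin with ampicillin selection via β-lactamase, and also carries an f1 phage origin. For mammalian cells, a neomycin phosphotransferase gene driven by the SV40 early promoter and terminated by an SV40 polyadenylation signal allows G418 selection of stable transfectants. Small annotated fragments (bom, lac promoter/operator, lacI, ble, a short HIV-1 LTR match) appear to be backbone remnants or partial similarity hits rather than functional parts of the design.

The payload is a single open reading frame expressed from the human CMV immediate early enhancer and promoter, preceded by a Kozak sequence and followed by the bovine growth hormone polyadenylation signal; a T7 promoter lies just upstream of the coding region. The fusion reads, from the N terminus, a nuclear export signal (NES), the photocleavable protein PhoCl2f and the red fluorescent protein mCherry. The feature table annotates the short leading segment as a fragment of human MAP2K2 (MEK2), which probably corresponds to the NES named in the construct, although the record does not state its source. PhoCl-family proteins split into two fragments when exposed to violet light; the annotation tool labels this segment simply as PhoCl, while the catalogue identifies it as the PhoCl2f variant from work on faster and more efficient dissociation. The stated purpose is optogenetic control of protein localization: presumably the NES keeps intact fusion protein out of the nucleus, and illumination separates mCherry from the export signal so its redistribution can be followed by red fluorescence.
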