Features (pLannotate 1.2.2; 22 found; start..end, strand, type, name):
     28..80      -  misc_feature   bom (fragment): basis of mobility region from pBR322
    235..614     +  enhancer       CMV enhancer: human cytomegalovirus immediate early enhancer
    615..818     +  promoter       CMV promoter: human cytomegalovirus (CMV) immediate early promoter
    814..847     +  LTR            5' LTR (truncated) (fragment): truncated 5' long terminal repeat (LTR) from HIV-1
    863..881     +  promoter       T7 promoter: promoter for bacteriophage T7 RNA polymerase
    910..975     +  CDS            MAP2K2 (fragment): MP2K2_HUMAN - Also known as MEK2, MKK2, PRKMK2. Experimental evidence at protein level: Swiss-Prot protein existence level 1. Catalyzes the concomitant phosphorylation of a threonine and a tyrosine residue in a Thr-Glu-Tyr sequence located in MAP kinases. Activates the ERK1 and ERK2 MAP kinases (By similarity). Activates BRAF in a KSR1 or KSR2-dependent manner; by binding to KSR1 or KSR2 releases the inhibitory intramolecular interaction between KSR1 or KSR2 protein kinase and N-terminal domains which promotes KSR1 or KSR2-BRAF dimerization and BRAF activation (PubMed:29433126). From Homo sapi
    979..1704    +  CDS            PhoCl: photocleavable protein that separates into two fragments upon exposure to violet light (Zhang et al., 2017)
   1741..2447    +  CDS            mCherry (fragment): monomeric derivative of DsRed fluorescent protein (Shaner et al., 2004) mammalian codon-optimized
   2492..2716    +  polyA_signal   bGH poly(A) signal: bovine growth hormone polyadenylation signal
   2720..2741    +  promoter       SV40 promoter (fragment): SV40 enhancer and early promoter
   2762..3190    +  rep_origin     f1 ori (sequence partly withheld): f1 bacteriophage origin of replication; arrow indicates direction of (+) strand synthesis
   3204..3533    +  promoter       SV40 promoter: SV40 enhancer and early promoter
   3600..4391    +  CDS            neo: KKA2_KLEPN - Also known as kan, nptII. Experimental evidence at protein level: Swiss-Prot protein existence level 1. Resistance to kanamycin, neomycin, paromomycin, ribostamycin, butirosin and gentamicin B. From Klebsiella pneumoniae.
   4415..4573    +  CDS            ble (fragment): BLE_KLEPN - Experimental evidence at protein level: Swiss-Prot protein existence level 1. Binding protein with a strong affinity to the bleomycin family of antibiotics. Binds to CL990; an antimitotic-antibiotic compound. From Klebsiella pneumoniae.
   4568..4689    +  polyA_signal   SV40 poly(A) signal: SV40 polyadenylation signal
   4762..4778    -  protein_bind   lac operator: The lac repressor binds to the lac operator to inhibit transcription in E. coli. This inhibition can be relieved by adding lactose or isopropyl-β-D-thiogalactopyranoside (IPTG). lac repressor encoded by lacI
   4786..4816    -  promoter       lac promoter: promoter for the E. coli lac operon
   4831..4852    -  protein_bind   CAP binding site: CAP binding activates transcription in the presence of cAMP. E. coli catabolite activator protein
   4865..4957    -  CDS            lacI (fragment): lac repressor; lacI; The lac repressor binds to the lac operator to inhibit transcription in E. coli. This inhibition can be relieved by adding lactose or isopropyl-β-D-thiogalactopyranoside (IPTG).
   5140..5728    -  rep_origin     ori: high-copy-number ColE1/pMB1/pBR322/pUC origin of replication
   5899..6759    -  CDS            AmpR: β-lactamase; bla; confers resistance to ampicillin, carbenicillin, and related antibiotics
   6760..6864    -  promoter       AmpR promoter: bla
>Addgene plasmid #164048 | pcDNA-NES-PhoCl2f-mCherry | addgene full sequence | sequence record 322532 | Addgene NGS Result
GACGGATCGGGAGATCTCCCGATCCCCTATGGTGCACTCTCAGTACAATCTGCTCTGATGCCGCATAGTT
AAGCCAGTATCTGCTCCCTGCTTGTGTGTTGGAGGTCGCTGAGTAGTGCGCGAGCAAAATTTAAGCTACA
ACAAGGCAAGGCTTGACCGACAATTGCATGAAGAATCTGCTTAGGGTTAGGCGTTTTGCGCTGCTTCGCG
ATGTACGGGCCAGATATACGCGTTGACATTGATTATTGACTAGTTATTAATAGTAATCAATTACGGGGTC
ATTAGTTCATAGCCCATATATGGAGTTCCGCGTTACATAACTTACGGTAAATGGCCCGCCTGGCTGACCG
CCCAACGACCCCCGCCCATTGACGTCAATAATGACGTATGTTCCCATAGTAACGCCAATAGGGACTTTCC
ATTGACGTCAATGGGTGGAGTATTTACGGTAAACTGCCCACTTGGCAGTACATCAAGTGTATCATATGCC
AAGTACGCCCCCTATTGACGTCAATGACGGTAAATGGCCCGCCTGGCATTATGCCCAGTACATGACCTTA
TGGGACTTTCCTACTTGGCAGTACATCTACGTATTAGTCATCGCTATTACCATGGTGATGCGGTTTTGGC
AGTACATCAATGGGCGTGGATAGCGGTTTGACTCACGGGGATTTCCAAGTCTCCACCCCATTGACGTCAA
TGGGAGTTTGTTTTGGCACCAAAATCAACGGGACTTTCCAAAATGTCGTAACAACTCCGCCCCATTGACG
CAAATGGGCGGTAGGCGTGTACGGTGGGAGGTCTATATAAGCAGAGCTCTCTGGCTAACTAGAGAACCCA
CTGCTTACTGGCTTATCGAAATTAATACGACTCACTATAGGGAGACCCAAGCTGGCTAGCGCCACCATGA
ACCTGGTGGACCTGCAGAAGAAGCTGGAGGAGCTGGAGCTGGACGAGCAGCAGGGAGGCAAGCTTAGCGT
GATCCCTGACTACTTCAAGCAGAGCTTCCCCGAGGGCTACAGCTGGGAGCGCAGCATGACCTACGAGGAC
GGCGGCATCTGCATCGCCACCAACGACATCACAATGGAGGGGGACAGCTTCATCAACAAGATCCACTTCC
AGGGCACGAACTTCCCCCCCAACGGCCCCGTGATGCAGAAGAGGACCGTGGGCTGGGAGGCCAGCACCGA
GAAGATGTACGAGCGCGACGGCGTGCTGAAGGGCGACGTGAAGATGAAGCTGCTGCTGAAGGGCGGCGGC
CACTATCGCTGCGACTACCGCACCACCTACAAGGTCAAGCAGAAGCCCGTAAAGCTGCCCGACTGCCACT
TCGTGGACCACCGCATCGAGATCCTGAGCCACGACAAGGACTACAACAAGGTGAAGCTGTACGAGCACGC
CGTGGCCAAGACTTCCACCGACAGCATGGACGAGCTGTACAAGGGTGGCAGCGGTGGCATGGTGAGCAAG
GGCGAGGAGACCATTACAAGCGTGATCAAGCCTGACATGAAGAACAAGCTGCGCATGGAGGGCAACGTGA
ACGGCCACGCCTTCGTGATCGAGGGCGAGGGCAGCGGCAAGCCCTTCGAGGGCTCTCAGACGATTGATTT
GGAGGTGAAGGAGGGCGCCCCGCTGCCCTTCGCCTACGACATCCTGACCACCGCCTTCCACTACGGCAAC
CGCGTGTTCACCAAGTACCCACGGGGTACCGGAGGCGGGGGCAGCGGAGGCGGGGGCAGCGTGAGCAAGG
GCGAGGAGGATAACATGGCCATCATCAAGGAGTTCATGCGCTTCAAGGTGCACATGGAGGGCTCCGTGAA
CGGCCACGAGTTCGAGATCGAGGGCGAGGGCGAGGGCCGCCCCTACGAGGGCACCCAGACCGCCAAGCTG
AAGGTGACCAAGGGTGGCCCCCTGCCCTTCGCCTGGGACATCCTGTCCCCTCAGTTCATGTACGGCTCCA
AGGCCTACGTGAAGCACCCCGCCGACATCCCCGACTACTTGAAGCTGTCCTTCCCCGAGGGCTTCAAGTG
GGAGCGCGTGATGAACTTCGAGGACGGCGGCGTGGTGACCGTGACCCAGGACTCCTCCCTGCAGGACGGC
GAGTTCATCTACAAGGTGAAGCTGCGCGGCACCAACTTCCCCTCCGACGGCCCCGTAATGCAGAAGAAGA
CCATGGGCTGGGAGGCCTCCTCCGAGCGGATGTACCCCGAGGACGGCGCCCTGAAGGGCGAGATCAAGCA
GAGGCTGAAGCTGAAGGACGGCGGCCACTACGACGCTGAGGTCAAGACCACCTACAAGGCCAAGAAGCCC
GTGCAGCTGCCCGGCGCCTACAACGTCAACATCAAGTTGGACATCACCTCCCACAACGAGGACTACACCA
TCGTGGAACAGTACGAACGCGCCGAGGGCCGCCACTCCACCGGTGGCATGGACGAGCTGTACAAGTAACT
CGAGTCTAGAGGGCCCGTTTAAACCCGCTGATCAGCCTCGACTGTGCCTTCTAGTTGCCAGCCATCTGTT
GTTTGCCCCTCCCCCGTGCCTTCCTTGACCCTGGAAGGTGCCACTCCCACTGTCCTTTCCTAATAAAATG
AGGAAATTGCATCGCATTGTCTGAGTAGGTGTCATTCTATTCTGGGGGGTGGGGTGGGGCAGGACAGCAA
GGGGGAGGATTGGGAAGACAATAGCAGGCATGCTGGGGATGCGGTGGGCTCTATGGCTTCTGAGGCGGAA
AGAACCAGCTGGGGCTCTAGGGGGTATCCCC
[124 nt withheld, positions 2762-2885]
C
[91 nt withheld, positions 2887-2977]
A
[49 nt withheld, positions 2979-3027]
CCTTTGACGTTGGAGTCCACGTTCTTT
[37 nt withheld, positions 3055-3091]
ACCCTATCTCGGTCTATTCTTTTGATTTATAAGGGATTTTGCCGATTTCGGCCTATTGGTTAAAAAATGA
GCTGATTTAACAAAAATTTAACGCGAATTAATTCTGTGGAATGTGTGTCAGTTAGGGTGTGGAAAGTCCC
CAGGCTCCCCAGCAGGCAGAAGTATGCAAAGCATGCATCTCAATTAGTCAGCAACCAGGTGTGGAAAGTC
CCCAGGCTCCCCAGCAGGCAGAAGTATGCAAAGCATGCATCTCAATTAGTCAGCAACCATAGTCCCGCCC
CTAACTCCGCCCATCCCGCCCCTAACTCCGCCCAGTTCCGCCCATTCTCCGCCCCATGGCTGACTAATTT
TTTTTATTTATGCAGAGGCCGAGGCCGCCTCTGCCTCTGAGCTATTCCAGAAGTAGTGAGGAGGCTTTTT
TGGAGGCCTAGGCTTTTGCAAAAAGCTCCCGGGAGCTTGTATATCCATTTTCGGATCTGATCAAGAGACA
GGATGAGGATCGTTTCGCATGATTGAACAAGATGGATTGCACGCAGGTTCTCCGGCCGCTTGGGTGGAGA
GGCTATTCGGCTATGACTGGGCACAACAGACAATCGGCTGCTCTGATGCCGCCGTGTTCCGGCTGTCAGC
GCAGGGGCGCCCGGTTCTTTTTGTCAAGACCGACCTGTCCGGTGCCCTGAATGAACTGCAGGACGAGGCA
GCGCGGCTATCGTGGCTGGCCACGACGGGCGTTCCTTGCGCAGCTGTGCTCGACGTTGTCACTGAAGCGG
GAAGGGACTGGCTGCTATTGGGCGAAGTGCCGGGGCAGGATCTCCTGTCATCTCACCTTGCTCCTGCCGA
GAAAGTATCCATCATGGCTGATGCAATGCGGCGGCTGCATACGCTTGATCCGGCTACCTGCCCATTCGAC
CACCAAGCGAAACATCGCATCGAGCGAGCACGTACTCGGATGGAAGCCGGTCTTGTCGATCAGGATGATC
TGGACGAAGAGCATCAGGGGCTCGCGCCAGCCGAACTGTTCGCCAGGCTCAAGGCGCGCATGCCCGACGG
CGAGGATCTCGTCGTGACCCATGGCGATGCCTGCTTGCCGAATATCATGGTGGAAAATGGCCGCTTTTCT
GGATTCATCGACTGTGGCCGGCTGGGTGTGGCGGACCGCTATCAGGACATAGCGTTGGCTACCCGTGATA
TTGCTGAAGAGCTTGGCGGCGAATGGGCTGACCGCTTCCTCGTGCTTTACGGTATCGCCGCTCCCGATTC
GCAGCGCATCGCCTTCTATCGCCTTCTTGACGAGTTCTTCTGAGCGGGACTCTGGGGTTCGAAATGACCG
ACCAAGCGACGCCCAACCTGCCATCACGAGATTTCGATTCCACCGCCGCCTTCTATGAAAGGTTGGGCTT
CGGAATCGTTTTCCGGGACGCCGGCTGGATGATCCTCCAGCGCGGGGATCTCATGCTGGAGTTCTTCGCC
CACCCCAACTTGTTTATTGCAGCTTATAATGGTTACAAATAAAGCAATAGCATCACAAATTTCACAAATA
AAGCATTTTTTTCACTGCATTCTAGTTGTGGTTTGTCCAAACTCATCAATGTATCTTATCATGTCTGTAT
ACCGTCGACCTCTAGCTAGAGCTTGGCGTAATCATGGTCATAGCTGTTTCCTGTGTGAAATTGTTATCCG
CTCACAATTCCACACAACATACGAGCCGGAAGCATAAAGTGTAAAGCCTGGGGTGCCTAATGAGTGAGCT
AACTCACATTAATTGCGTTGCGCTCACTGCCCGCTTTCCAGTCGGGAAACCTGTCGTGCCAGCTGCATTA
ATGAATCGGCCAACGCGCGGGGAGAGGCGGTTTGCGTATTGGGCGCTCTTCCGCTTCCTCGCTCACTGAC
TCGCTGCGCTCGGTCGTTCGGCTGCGGCGAGCGGTATCAGCTCACTCAAAGGCGGTAATACGGTTATCCA
CAGAATCAGGGGATAACGCAGGAAAGAACATGTGAGCAAAAGGCCAGCAAAAGGCCAGGAACCGTAAAAA
GGCCGCGTTGCTGGCGTTTTTCCATAGGCTCCGCCCCCCTGACGAGCATCACAAAAATCGACGCTCAAGT
CAGAGGTGGCGAAACCCGACAGGACTATAAAGATACCAGGCGTTTCCCCCTGGAAGCTCCCTCGTGCGCT
CTCCTGTTCCGACCCTGCCGCTTACCGGATACCTGTCCGCCTTTCTCCCTTCGGGAAGCGTGGCGCTTTC
TCATAGCTCACGCTGTAGGTATCTCAGTTCGGTGTAGGTCGTTCGCTCCAAGCTGGGCTGTGTGCACGAA
CCCCCCGTTCAGCCCGACCGCTGCGCCTTATCCGGTAACTATCGTCTTGAGTCCAACCCGGTAAGACACG
ACTTATCGCCACTGGCAGCAGCCACTGGTAACAGGATTAGCAGAGCGAGGTATGTAGGCGGTGCTACAGA
GTTCTTGAAGTGGTGGCCTAACTACGGCTACACTAGAAGAACAGTATTTGGTATCTGCGCTCTGCTGAAG
CCAGTTACCTTCGGAAAAAGAGTTGGTAGCTCTTGATCCGGCAAACAAACCACCGCTGGTAGCGGTGGTT
TTTTTGTTTGCAAGCAGCAGATTACGCGCAGAAAAAAAGGATCTCAAGAAGATCCTTTGATCTTTTCTAC
GGGGTCTGACGCTCAGTGGAACGAAAACTCACGTTAAGGGATTTTGGTCATGAGATTATCAAAAAGGATC
TTCACCTAGATCCTTTTAAATTAAAAATGAAGTTTTAAATCAATCTAAAGTATATATGAGTAAACTTGGT
CTGACAGTTACCAATGCTTAATCAGTGAGGCACCTATCTCAGCGATCTGTCTATTTCGTTCATCCATAGT
TGCCTGACTCCCCGTCGTGTAGATAACTACGATACGGGAGGGCTTACCATCTGGCCCCAGTGCTGCAATG
ATACCGCGAGACCCACGCTCACCGGCTCCAGATTTATCAGCAATAAACCAGCCAGCCGGAAGGGCCGAGC
GCAGAAGTGGTCCTGCAACTTTATCCGCCTCCATCCAGTCTATTAATTGTTGCCGGGAAGCTAGAGTAAG
TAGTTCGCCAGTTAATAGTTTGCGCAACGTTGTTGCCATTGCTACAGGCATCGTGGTGTCACGCTCGTCG
TTTGGTATGGCTTCATTCAGCTCCGGTTCCCAACGATCAAGGCGAGTTACATGATCCCCCATGTTGTGCA
AAAAAGCGGTTAGCTCCTTCGGTCCTCCGATCGTTGTCAGAAGTAAGTTGGCCGCAGTGTTATCACTCAT
GGTTATGGCAGCACTGCATAATTCTCTTACTGTCATGCCATCCGTAAGATGCTTTTCTGTGACTGGTGAG
TACTCAACCAAGTCATTCTGAGAATAGTGTATGCGGCGACCGAGTTGCTCTTGCCCGGCGTCAATACGGG
ATAATACCGCGCCACATAGCAGAACTTTAAAAGTGCTCATCATTGGAAAACGTTCTTCGGGGCGAAAACT
CTCAAGGATCTTACCGCTGTTGAGATCCAGTTCGATGTAACCCACTCGTGCACCCAACTGATCTTCAGCA
TCTTTTACTTTCACCAGCGTTTCTGGGTGAGCAAAAACAGGAAGGCAAAATGCCGCAAAAAAGGGAATAA
GGGCGACACGGAAATGTTGAATACTCATACTCTTCCTTTTTCAATATTATTGAAGCATTTATCAGGGTTA
TTGTCTCATGAGCGGATACATATTTGAATGTATTTAGAAAAATAAACAAATAGGGGTTCCGCGCACATTT
CCCCGAAAAGTGCCACCTGACGTC
